>Addgene plasmid #133314 | pMKV059 | addgene full sequence | sequence record 270213 | Addgene NGS Result
CGGTAATACGGTTATCCACAGAATCAGGGGATAACGCAGGAAAGAACATGTGAGCAAAAGGCCAGCAAAA
GGCCAGGAACCGTAAAAAGGCCGCGTTGCTGGCGTTTTTCCATAGGCTCCGCCCCCCTGACGAGCATCAC
AAAAATCGACGCTCAAGTCAGAGGTGGCGAAACCCGACAGGACTATAAAGATACCAGGCGTTTCCCCCTG
GAAGCTCCCTCGTGCGCTCTCCTGTTCCGACCCTGCCGCTTACCGGATACCTGTCCGCCTTTCTCCCTTC
GGGAAGCGTGGCGCTTTCTCATAGCTCACGCTGTAGGTATCTCAGTTCGGTGTAGGTCGTTCGCTCCAAG
CTGGGCTGTGTGCACGAACCCCCCGTTCAGCCCGACCGCTGCGCCTTATCCGGTAACTATCGTCTTGAGT
CCAACCCGGTAAGACACGACTTATCGCCACTGGCAGCAGCCACTGGTAACAGGATTAGCAGAGCGAGGTA
TGTAGGCGGTGCTACAGAGTTCTTGAAGTGGTGGCCTAACTACGGCTACACTAGAAGGACAGTATTTGGT
ATCTGCGCTCTGCTGAAGCCAGTTACCTTCGGAAAAAGAGTTGGTAGCTCTTGATCCGGCAAACAAACCA
CCGCTGGTAGCGGTGGTTTTTTTGTTTGCAAGCAGCAGATTACGCGCAGAAAAAAAGGATCTCAAGAAGA
TCCTTTGATCTTTTCTACGGGGTCTGACGCTCAGTGGAACGAAAACTCACGTTAAGGGATTTTGGTCATG
CATTCTAGGTACTAAAACAATTCATCCAGTAAAATATAATATTTTATTTTCTCCCAATCAGGCTTGATCC
CCAGTAAGTCAAAAAATAGCTCGACATACTGTTCTTCCCCGATATCCTCCCTGATCGACCGGACGCAGAA
GGCAATGTCATACCACTTGTCCGCCCTGCCGCTTCTCCCAAGATCAATAAAGCCACTTACTTTGCCATCT
TTCACAAAGATGTTGCTGTCTCCCAGGTCGCCGTGGGAAAAGACAAGTTCCTCTTCGGGCTTTTCCGTCT
TTAAAAAATCATACAGCTCGCGCGGATCTTTAAATGGAGTGTCTTCTTCCCAGTTTTCGCAATCCACATC
GGCCAGATCGTTATTCAGTAAGTAATCCAATTCGGCTAAGCGGCTGTCTAAGCTATTCGTATAGGGACAA
TCCGATATGTCGATGGAGTGAAAGAGCCTGATGCACTCCGCATACAGCTCGATAATCTTTTCAGGGCTTT
GTTCATCTTCATACTCTTCCGAGCAAAGGACGCCATCGGCCTCACTCATGAGCAGATTGCTCCAGCCATC
ATGCCGTTCAAAGTGCAGGACCTTTGGAACAGGCAGCTTTCCTTCCAGCCATAGCATCATGTCCTTTTCC
CGTTCCACATCATAGGTGGTCCCTTTATACCGGCTGTCCGTCATTTTTAAATATAGGTTTTCATTTTCTC
CCACCAGCTTATATACCTTAGCAGGAGACATTCCTTCCGTATCTTTTACGCAGCGGTATTTTTCGATCAG
TTTTTTCAATTCCGGTGATATTCTCATTTTAGCCATTTATTATTTCCTTCCTCTTTTCTACAGTATTTAA
AGATACCCCAAGAAGCTAATTATAACAAGACGAACTCCAATTCACTGTTCCTTGCATTCTAAAACCTTAA
ATACCAGAAAACAGCTTTTTCAAAGTTGTTTTCAAAGTTGGCGTATAACATAGTATCGACGGAGCCGATT
TTGAAACCGCGGTGATCACAGGCAGCAACGCTCTGTCATCGTTACAATCAACATGCTACCCTCCGCGAGA
TCATCCGTGTTTCAAACCCGGCAGCTTAGTTGCCGTTCTTCCGAATAGCATCGGTAACATGAGCAAAGTC
TGCCGCCTTACAACGGCTCTCCCGCTGACGCCGTCCCGGACTGATGGGCTGCCTGTATCGAGTGGTGATT
TTGTGCCGAGCTGCCGGTCGGGGAGCTGTTGGCTGGCTGGTGGCAGGATATATTGTGGTGTAAACAAATT
GACGCTTAGACAACTTAATAACACATTGCGGACGTTTTTAATGTAGAGCTCAAAGTTTAACGCGTTAGCA
GAAGGCATGTTGTTGTGACTCCGAGGGGTTGCCTCAAACTCTATCTTATAACCGGCGTGGAGGCATGGAG
GCAGGGGTATTTTGGTCATTTTAATAGATAGTGGAAAATGACGTGGAATTTACTTAAAGACGAAGTCTTT
GCGACAAGGGGGGGCCCACGCCGAATTTAATATTACCGGCGTGGCCCCCCCTTATCGCGAGTGCTTTAGC
ACGAGCGGTCCAGATTTAAAGTAGAAAATTTCCCGCCCACTAGGGTTAAAGGTGTTCACACTATAAAAGC
ATATACGATGTGATGGTATTTGATGGAGCGTATATTGTATCAGGTATTTCCGTTGGATACGAATTATTCG
TACGACCCTCGGTACCGATCGGCGCGCGCGGCCGCACAGAGATTTAAATAGCTCCGGTGACGGACGGCGC
GCCCTATGTCGAGCTGCAGGTCAACGGATCAGGATATTCTTGTTTAAGATGTTGAACTCTATGGAGGTTT
GTATGAACTGATGATCTAGGACCGGATAAGTTCCCTTCTTCATAGCGAACTTATTCAAAGAATGTTTTGT
GTATCATTCTTGTTACATTGTTATTAATGAAAAAATATTATTGGTCATTGGACTGAACACGAGTGTTAAA
TATGGACCAGGCCCCAAATAAGATCCATTGATATATGAATTAAATAACAAGAATAAATCGAGTCACCAAA
CCACTTGCCTTTTTTAACGAGACTTGTTCACCAACTTGATACAAAAGTCATTATCCTATGCAAATCAATA
ATCATACAAAAATATCCAATAACACTAAAAAATTAAAAGAAATGGATAATTTCACAATATGTTATACGAT
AAAGAAGTTACTTTTCCAAGAAATTCACTGATTTTATAAGCCCACTTGCATTAGATAAATGGCAAAAAAA
AACAAAAAGGAAAAGAAATAAAGCACGAAGAATTCTAGAAAATACGAAATACGCTTCAATGCAGTGGGAC
CCACGGTTCAATTATTGCCAATTTTCAGCTCCACCGTATATTTAAAAAATAAAACGATAATGCTAAAAAA
ATATAAATCGTAACGATCGTTAAATCTCAACGGCTGGATCTTATGACGACCGTTAGAAATTGTGGTTGTC
GACGAGTCAGTAATAAACGGCGTCAAAGTGGTTGCAGCCGGCACACACGAGTCGTGTTTATCAACTCAAA
GCACAAATACTTTTCCTCAACCTAAAAATAAGGCAATTAGCCAAAAACAACTTTGCGTGTAAACAACGCT
CAATACACGTGTCATTTTATTATTAGCTATTGCTTCACCGCCTTAGCTTTCTCGTGACCTAGTCGTCCTC
GTCTTTTCTTCTTCTTCTTCTATAAAACAATACCCAAAGAGCTCTTCTTCTTCACAATTCAGATTTCAAT
TTCTCAAAATCTTAAAAACTTTCTCTCAATTCTCTCTACCGTGATCAAGGTAAATTTCTGTGTTCCTTAT
TCTCTCAAAATCTTCGATTTTGTTTTCGTTCGATCCCAATTTCGTATATGTTCTTTGGTTTAGATTCTGT
TAATCTTAGATCGAACACGATTTTCTGGGTTTGATCGTTAGATATCATCTTAATTCTCGATTAGGGTTTC
ATAGATATCATCCGATTTGTTCAAATAATTTGAGTTTTGTCGAATAATTACTCTTCGATTTGTGATTTCT
ATCTAGATCTGGTGTTAGTTTCTAGTTTGTGCGATCGAATTTGTCGATTAATCTGAGTTTTTCTGATTAA
CAGGCCTGCAGGATGGAAGACGCCAAAAACATAAAGAAAGGCCCGGCGCCATTCTATCCGCTGGAAGATG
GAACCGCTGGAGAGCAACTGCATAAGGCTATGAAGAGATACGCCCTGGTTCCTGGAACAATTGCTTTTAC
AGATGCACATATCGAGGTGGACATCACTTACGCTGAGTACTTCGAAATGTCCGTTCGGTTGGCAGAAGCT
ATGAAACGATATGGGCTGAATACAAATCACAGAATCGTCGTATGCAGTGAAAACTCTCTTCAATTCTTTA
TGCCGGTGTTGGGCGCGTTATTTATCGGAGTTGCAGTTGCGCCCGCGAACGACATTTATAATGAACGTGA
ATTGCTCAACAGTATGGGCATTTCGCAGCCTACCGTGGTGTTCGTTTCCAAAAAGGGGTTGCAAAAAATT
TTGAACGTGCAAAAAAAGCTCCCAATCATCCAAAAAATTATTATCATGGATTCTAAAACGGATTACCAGG
GATTTCAGTCGATGTACACGTTCGTCACATCTCATCTACCTCCCGGTTTTAATGAATACGATTTTGTGCC
AGAGTCCTTCGATAGGGACAAGACAATTGCACTGATCATGAACTCCTCTGGATCTACTGGTCTGCCTAAA
GGTGTCGCTCTGCCTCATAGAACTGCCTGCGTGAGATTCTCGCATGCCAGAGATCCTATTTTTGGCAATC
AAATCATTCCGGATACTGCGATTTTAAGTGTTGTTCCATTCCATCACGGTTTTGGAATGTTTACTACACT
CGGATATTTGATATGTGGATTTCGAGTCGTCTTAATGTATAGATTTGAAGAAGAGCTGTTTCTGAGGAGC
CTTCAGGATTACAAGATTCAAAGTGCGCTGCTGGTGCCAACCCTATTCTCCTTCTTCGCCAAAAGCACTC
TGATTGACAAATACGATTTATCTAATTTACACGAAATTGCTTCTGGTGGCGCTCCCCTCTCTAAGGAAGT
CGGGGAAGCGGTTGCCAAGAGGTTCCATCTGCCAGGTATCAGGCAAGGATATGGGCTCACTGAGACTACA
TCAGCTATTCTGATTACACCCGAGGGGGATGATAAACCGGGCGCGGTCGGTAAAGTTGTTCCATTTTTTG
AAGCGAAGGTTGTGGATCTGGATACCGGGAAAACGCTGGGCGTTAATCAAAGAGGCGAACTGTGTGTGAG
AGGTCCTATGATTATGTCCGGTTATGTAAACAATCCGGAAGCGACCAACGCCTTGATTGACAAGGATGGA
TGGCTACATTCTGGAGACATAGCTTACTGGGACGAAGACGAACACTTCTTCATCGTTGACCGCCTGAAGT
CTCTGATTAAGTACAAAGGCTATCAGGTGGCTCCCGCTGAATTGGAATCCATCTTGCTCCAACACCCCAA
CATCTTCGACGCTGGTGTCGCAGGTCTTCCCGACGATGACGCCGGTGAACTTCCCGCCGCCGTTGTTGTT
TTGGAGCACGGAAAGACGATGACGGAAAAAGAGATCGTGGATTACGTCGCCAGTCAAGTAACAACCGCGA
AAAAGTTGCGCGGAGGAGTTGTGTTTGTGGACGAAGTACCGAAAGGTCTTACCGGAAAACTCGACGCAAG
AAAAATCAGAGAGATCCTCATAAAGGCCAAGAAGGGCGGAAAGATCGCCGTGTGACTCGAGGTTCGAGTA
TTATGGCATTGGGAAAACTGTTTTTCTTGTACCATTTGTTGTGCTTGTAATTTACTGTGTTTTTTATTCG
GTTTTCGCTATCGAACTGTGAAATGGAAATGGATGGAGAAGAGTTAATGAATGATATGGTCCTTTTGTTC
ATTCTCAAATTAATATTATTTGTTTTTTCTCTTATTTGTTGTGTGTTGAATTTGAAATTATAAGAGATAT
GCAAACATTTTGTTTTGAGTAAAAATGTGTCAAATCGTGGCCTCTAATGACCGAAGTTAATATGAGGAGT
AAAACACTTGTAGTTGTGTTAGAGCTCCCGGGGCGCGCCGATATCGAGCTCTCCCGGCGCGCCAGATTTG
CCTTTTCAATTTCAGAAAGAATGCTAACCCACAGATGGTTAGAGAGGCTTACGCAGCAGGTATCATCAAG
ACGATCTACCCGAGCAATAATCTCCAGGAAATCAAATACCTTCCCAAGAAGGTTAAAGATGCAGTCAAAA
GATTCAGGACTAACTGCATCAAGAACACAGAGAAAGATATATTTCTCAAGATCAGAAGTACTATTCCAGT
ATGGACGATTCAAGGCTTGCTTCACAAACCAAGGCAAGTAATAGAGATTGGAGTCTCTAAAAAGGTAGTT
CCCACTGAATCAAAGGCCATGGAGTCAAAGATTCAAATAGAGGACCTAACAGAACTCGCCGTAAAGACTG
GCGAACAGTTCATACAGAGTCTCTTACGACTCAATGACAAGAAGAAAATCTTCGTCAACATGGTGGAGCA
CGACACACTTGTCTACTCCAAAAATATCAAAGATACAGTCTCAGAAGACCAAAGGGCAATTGAGACTTTT
CAACAAAGGGTAATATCCGGAAACCTCCTCGGATTCCATTGCCCAGCTATCTGTCACTTTATTGTGAAGA
TAGTGGAAAAGGAAGGTGGCTCCTACAAATGCCATCATTGCGATAAAGGAAAGGCCATCGTTGAAGATGC
CTCTGCCGACAGTGGTCCCAAAGATGGACCCCCACCCACGAGGAGCATCGTGGAAAAAGAAGACGTTCCA
ACCACGTCTTCAAAGCAAGTGGATTGATGTGATATCTCCACTGACGTAAGGGATGACGCACAATCCCACT
ATCCTTCGCAAGACCCTTCCTCTATATAAGGAAGTTCATTTCATTTGGAGAGAACACGGGGGACTCCTGC
AGGATGGATCTGCGTCTAATTTTCGGTCCAACTTGCACAGGAAAGACGTCGACCGCGATACGTCTTGCCC
AGCAGACTGGCCTTCCAGTCCTTTCGCTCGATCGGGTCCAATGCTGTCCTCAACTGTCAACCGGAAGCGG
ACGACCAACAGTGGAAGAACTGAAAGGAACGACCCGTCTATACCTTGAAGATCGGCCTCTGGTGAAGGGT
ATCATCGCAGCCAAGCAAGCTCACGAAAGGCTGATCGGGGAAGTGTACAATTATGAGGCCCACGGCGGGC
TTATTCTTGAGGGAGGATCTATCTCGTTGCTCAGGTGCATGGCGCAAAGCAGTTATTGGAGTACCGATTT
TCGTTGGCATATTATTCGCCACAAGTTAGCAGACGAGGAGACATTCATGAACGCGGCCAAGGCCAGAGTT
AGGCAGATGTTGCGCCCTGCTGTAGGCCCATCTATTATTCAAGAGTTGGTTCATCTTTGGAATGAGCCTC
GGCTGAGGCCCATACTGAAAGAGATCGACGGATATCGATATGCCATGTTATTTGCTAGCCAGAACCAGAT
CACACCCGATATGCTATTGCAGCTTGACCCAGATATGGAGGGTGAGTTGATTCATGGAATCGCTCAGGAG
TATCTCATCCATGCGCGCCGGCAGGAGCAGGAATTCCCTCCAGTGAGCGTGGTCGCTTTCGAAGGATTCG
AAGGTCCACCGTTCGGAATGTGCTAGCTCGAGCCCTAGACTTGTCCATCTTCTGGATTGGCCAAGTTAAT
TAATGTATGAAATAAAAGGATGCACACATAGTGACATGCTAATCACTATAATGTGGGCATCAAAGTTGTG
TGTTATGTGTAATTACTAATTATCTGAATAAGAGAAAGAGATCATCCATATTTCTTATCCTAAATGAATG
TCACGTGTCTTTATAATTCTTTGATGAACCAGATGCATTTTATTAACCAATTCCATATACATATAAATAT
TAATCATATATAATTAATATCAATTGGGTTAGCAAAACAAATCTAGTCTAGGTGTGTTTTGCTAATTATT
GGGGGATAGTGCAAAAAGAAATCTACGTTCTCAATAATTCAGATAGAAAACTTAATAAAGTGAGATAATT
TACATAGATTGCTTTTATCCTTTGATATATGTGAAACCATGCATGATATAAGGAAAATAGATAGAGAAAT
AATTTTTTACATCGTTGAATATGTAAACAATTTAATTCAAGAAGCTAGGAATATAAATATTGAGGAGTTT
ATGATTAGAGCTCAGTGTTTGATCGCCGGCGGTACCGAGTGTACTTCAAGTCAGTGGGAAATCAATAAAA
TGATTATTTTATGAATATATTTCATTGTGCAAGTAGATAGAAATTACATATGTTACATAACACACGAAAT
AAACAAAAAAAGACAATCCAAAAACAAACACCCCAAAAAAAATAATCACTTTAGATAAACTCGTATGAGG
AGAGGCACGTTCAGTGACTCGACGATTCCCGAGCAAAAAAAGTCTCCCCGTCACACATGTAGTGGGTGAC
GCAATTATCTTTAAAGTAATCCTTCTGTTGACTTGTCATTGATAACATCCAGTCTTCGTCAGGATTGCAA
AGAATTATAGAAGGGATCCCACCTTTTATTTTCTTCTTTTTTCCATATTTAGGGTTGACAGTGAAATCAG
ACTGGCAACCTATTAATTGCTTCCACAATGGGACGAACTTGAAGGGGATGTCGTCGATGATATTATAGGT
GGCGTGTTCATCGTAGTTGGTGAAATCGATGGTACCGTTCCAATAGTTGTGTCGTCCGAGACTTCTAGCC
CAGGTGGTCTTTCCGGTACGAGTTGGTCCGCAGATGTAGAGGCTGGGGTGTCGGATTCCATTCCTTCCAT
TGTCCTTGTTAAATCGGCCATCCATTCAAGGTCAGATTGAGCTTGTTGGTATGAGACAGGATGTATGTAA
GTATAAGCGTCTATGCTTACATGGTATAGATGGGTTTCCCTCCAGGAGTGTAGATCTTCGTGGCAGCGAA
GATCTGATTCTGTGAAGGGCGACACATACGGTTCAGGTTGTGGAGGGAATAATTTGTTGGCTGAATATTC
CAGCCATTGAAGCTTTGTTGCCCATTCATGAGGGAATTCTTCCTTGATCATGTCAAGATATTCCTCCTTA
GACGTTGCAGTCTGGATAATAGTTCTCCATCGTGCGTCAGATTTGCGAGGAGAAACCTTATGATCTCGGA
AATCTCCTCTGGTTTTAATATCTCCGTCCTTTGATATGTAATCAAGGACTTGTTTAGAGTTTCTAGCTGG
CTGGATATTAGGGTGATTTCCTTCAAAATCGAAAAAAGAAGGATCCCTAATACAAGGTTTTTTATCAAGC
TGGAGAAGAGCATGATAGTGGGTAGTGCCATCTTGATGAAGCTCAGAAGCAACACCAAGGAAGAAAATAA
GAAAAGGTGTGAGTTTCTCCCAGAGAAACTGGAATAAATCATCTCTTTGAGATGAGCACTTGGGATAGGT
AAGGAAAACATATTTAGATTGGAGTCTGAAGTTCTTACTAGCAGAAGGCATGTTGTTGTGACTCCGAGGG
GTTGCCTCAAACTCTATCTTATAACCGGCGTGGAGGCATGGAGGCAGGGGTATTTTGGTCATTTTAATAG
ATAGTGGAAAATGACGTGGAATTTACTTAAAGACGAAGTCTTTGCGACAAGGGGGGGCCCACGCCGAATT
TAATATTACCGGCGTGGCCCCCCCTTATCGCGAGTGCTTTAGCACGAGCGGTCCAGATTTAAAGTAGAAA
ATTTCCCGCCCACTAGGGTTAAAGGTGTTCACACTATAAAAGCATATACGATGTGATGGTATTTGATGGA
GCGTATATTGTATCAGGTATTTCCGTTGGATACGAATTATTCGTACGACCCTCATAGTTTAAACTATCAG
TGTTTGACAGGATATATTGGCGGGTAAACCTAAGAGAAAAGAGCGTTTATTAGAATAATCGGATATTTAA
AAGGGCGTGAAAAGGTTTATCCGTTCGTCCATTTGTATGTGCATGCCAACCACAGGGTTCCCCTCGGGAT
CAAAGTACTTTGATCCAACCCCTCCGCTGCTATAGTGCAGTCGGCTTCTGACGTTCAGTGCAGCCGTCTT
CTGAAAACGACATGTCGCACAAGTCCTAAGTTACGCGACAGGCTGCCGCCCTGCCCTTTTCCTGGCGTTT
TCTTGTCGCGTGTTTTAGTCGCATAAAGTAGAATACTTGCGACTAGAACCGGAGACATTACGCCATGAAC
AAGAGCGCCGCCGCTGGCCTGCTGGGCTATGCCCGCGTCAGCACCGACGACCAGGACTTGACCAACCAAC
GGGCCGAACTGCACGCGGCCGGCTGCACCAAGCTGTTTTCCGAGAAGATCACCGGCACCAGGCGCGACCG
CCCGGAGCTGGCCAGGATGCTTGACCACCTACGCCCTGGCGACGTTGTGACAGTGACCAGGCTAGACCGC
CTGGCCCGCAGCACCCGCGACCTACTGGACATTGCCGAGCGCATCCAGGAGGCCGGCGCGGGCCTGCGTA
GCCTGGCAGAGCCGTGGGCCGACACCACCACGCCGGCCGGCCGCATGGTGTTGACCGTGTTCGCCGGCAT
TGCCGAGTTCGAGCGTTCCCTAATCATCGACCGCACCCGGAGCGGGCGCGAGGCCGCCAAGGCCCGAGGC
GTGAAGTTTGGCCCCCGCCCTACCCTCACCCCGGCACAGATCGCGCACGCCCGCGAGCTGATCGACCAGG
AAGGCCGCACCGTGAAAGAGGCGGCTGCACTGCTTGGCGTGCATCGCTCGACCCTGTACCGCGCACTTGA
GCGCAGCGAGGAAGTGACGCCCACCGAGGCCAGGCGGCGCGGTGCCTTCCGTGAGGACGCATTGACCGAG
GCCGACGCCCTGGCGGCCGCCGAGAATGAACGCCAAGAGGAACAAGCATGAAACCGCACCAGGACGGCCA
GGACGAACCGTTTTTCATTACCGAAGAGATCGAGGCGGAGATGATCGCGGCCGGGTACGTGTTCGAGCCG
CCCGCGCACGGCTCAACCGTGCGGCTGCATGAAATCCTGGCCGGTTTGTCTGATGCCAAGCTGGCGGCCT
GGCCGGCCAGCTTGGCCGCTGAAGAAACCGAGCGCCGCCGTCTAAAAAGGTGATGTGTATTTGAGTAAAA
CAGCTTGCGTCATGCGGTCGCTGCGTATATGATGCGATGAGTAAATAAACAAATACGCAAGGGGAACGCA
TGAAGGTTATCGCTGTACTTAACCAGAAAGGCGGGTCAGGCAAGACGACCATCGCAACCCATCTAGCCCG
CGCCCTGCAACTCGCCGGGGCCGATGTTCTGTTAGTCGATTCCGATCCCCAGGGCAGTGCCCGCGATTGG
GCGGCCGTGCGGGAAGATCAACCGCTAACCGTTGTCGGCATCGACCGCCCGACGATTGACCGCGACGTGA
AGGCCATCGGCCGGCGCGACTTCGTAGTGATCGACGGAGCGCCCCAGGCGGCGGACTTGGCTGTGTCCGC
GATCAAGGCAGCCGACTTCGTGCTGATTCCGGTGCAGCCAAGCCCTTACGACATATGGGCCACCGCCGAC
CTGGTGGAGCTGGTTAAGCAGCGCATTGAGGTCACGGATGGAAGGCTACAAGCGGCCTTTGTCGTGTCGC
GGGCGATCAAAGGCACGCGCATCGGCGGTGAGGTTGCCGAGGCGCTGGCCGGGTACGAGCTGCCCATTCT
TGAGTCCCGTATCACGCAGCGCGTGAGCTACCCAGGCACTGCCGCCGCCGGCACAACCGTTCTTGAATCA
GAACCCGAGGGCGACGCTGCCCGCGAGGTCCAGGCGCTGGCCGCTGAAATTAAATCAAAACTCATTTGAG
TTAATGAGGTAAAGAGAAAATGAGCAAAAGCACAAACACGCTAAGTGCCGGCCGTCCGAGCGCACGCAGC
AGCAAGGCTGCAACGTTGGCCAGCCTGGCAGACACGCCAGCCATGAAGCGGGTCAACTTTCAGTTGCCGG
CGGAGGATCACACCAAGCTGAAGATGTACGCGGTACGCCAAGGCAAGACCATTACCGAGCTGCTATCTGA
ATACATCGCGCAGCTACCAGAGTAAATGAGCAAATGAATAAATGAGTAGATGAATTTTAGCGGCTAAAGG
AGGCGGCATGGAAAATCAAGAACAACCAGGCACCGACGCCGTGGAATGCCCCATGTGTGGAGGAACGGGC
GGTTGGCCAGGCGTAAGCGGCTGGGTTGCCTGCCGGCCCTGCAATGGCACTGGAACCCCCAAGCCCGAGG
AATCGGCGTGAGCGGTCGCAAACCATCCGGCCCGGTACAAATCGGCGCGGCGCTGGGTGATGACCTGGTG
GAGAAGTTGAAGGCCGCGCAGGCCGCCCAGCGGCAACGCATCGAGGCAGAAGCACGCCCCGGTGAATCGT
GGCAAGCGGCCGCTGATCGAATCCGCAAAGAATCCCGGCAACCGCCGGCAGCCGGTGCGCCGTCGATTAG
GAAGCCGCCCAAGGGCGACGAGCAACCAGATTTTTTCGTTCCGATGCTCTATGACGTGGGCACCCGCGAT
AGTCGCAGCATCATGGACGTGGCCGTTTTCCGTCTGTCGAAGCGTGACCGACGAGCTGGCGAGGTGATCC
GCTACGAGCTTCCAGACGGGCACGTAGAGGTTTCCGCAGGGCCGGCCGGCATGGCCAGTGTGTGGGATTA
CGACCTGGTACTGATGGCGGTTTCCCATCTAACCGAATCCATGAACCGATACCGGGAAGGGAAGGGAGAC
AAGCCCGGCCGCGTGTTCCGTCCACACGTTGCGGACGTACTCAAGTTCTGCCGGCGAGCCGATGGCGGAA
AGCAGAAAGACGACCTGGTAGAAACCTGCATTCGGTTAAACACCACGCACGTTGCCATGCAGCGTACGAA
GAAGGCCAAGAACGGCCGCCTGGTGACGGTATCCGAGGGTGAAGCCTTGATTAGCCGCTACAAGATCGTA
AAGAGCGAAACCGGGCGGCCGGAGTACATCGAGATCGAGCTAGCTGATTGGATGTACCGCGAGATCACAG
AAGGCAAGAACCCGGACGTGCTGACGGTTCACCCCGATTACTTTTTGATCGATCCCGGCATCGGCCGTTT
TCTCTACCGCCTGGCACGCCGCGCCGCAGGCAAGGCAGAAGCCAGATGGTTGTTCAAGACGATCTACGAA
CGCAGTGGCAGCGCCGGAGAGTTCAAGAAGTTCTGTTTCACCGTGCGCAAGCTGATCGGGTCAAATGACC
TGCCGGAGTACGATTTGAAGGAGGAGGCGGGGCAGGCTGGCCCGATCCTAGTCATGCGCTACCGCAACCT
GATCGAGGGCGAAGCATCCGCCGGTTCCTAATGTACGGAGCAGATGCTAGGGCAAATTGCCCTAGCAGGG
GAAAAAGGTCGAAAAGGCCTCTTTCCTGTGGATAGCACGTACATTGGGAACCCAAAGCCGTACATTGGGA
ACCGGAACCCGTACATTGGGAACCCAAAGCCGTACATTGGGAACCGGTCACACATGTAAGTGACTGATAT
AAAAGAGAAAAAAGGCGATTTTTCCGCCTAAAACTCTTTAAAACTTATTAAAACTCTTAAAACCCGCCTG
GCCTGTGCATAACTGTCTGGCCAGCGCACAGCCGAAGAGCTGCAAAAAGCGCCTACCCTTCGGTCGCTGC
GCTCCCTACGCCCCGCCGCTTCGCGTCGGCCTATCGCGGCCGCTGGCCGCTCAAAAATGGCTGGCCTACG
GCCAGGCAATCTACCAGGGCGCGGACAAGCCGCGCCGTCGCCACTCGACCGCCGGCGCCCACATCAAGGC
ACCCTGCCTCGCGCGTTTCGGTGATGACGGTGAAAACCTCTGACACATGCAGCTCCCGGAAACGGTCACA
GCTTGTCTGTAAGCGGATGCCGGGAGCAGACAAGCCCGTCAGGGCGCGTCAGCGGGTGTTGGCGGGTGTC
GGGGCGCAGCCATGACCCAGTCACGTAGCGATAGCGGAGTGTATACTGGCTTAACTATGCGGCATCAGAG
CAGATTGTACTGAGAGTGCACCATATGCGGTGTGAAATACCGCACAGATGCGTAAGGAGAAAATACCGCA
TCAGGCGCTCTTCCGCTTCCTCGCTCACTGACTCGCTGCGCTCGGTCGTTCGGCTGCGGCGAGCGGTATC
AGCTCACTCAAAGG
Features (pLannotate 1.2.2; 18 found; start..end, strand, type, name):
    107..695     -  rep_origin     ori: high-copy-number ColE1/pMB1/pBR322/pUC origin of replication
    782..1576    -  CDS            KanR: aminoglycoside phosphotransferase; aphA-3; confers resistance to kanamycin
   2001..2025    +  misc_feature   LB T-DNA repeat: left border repeat from nopaline C58 T-DNA
   2403..2459    +  CDS            MP_BEYDV (fragment): Protein inferred from homology: Swiss-Prot protein existence level 3. Involved in the viral transport within, and between cells. From Bean yellow dwarf virus (BeYDV).
   3863..5513    +  CDS            luciferase (fragment): firefly luciferase; luc+; enhanced luc+ version of the luciferase gene
   5522..5827    +  terminator     E9 terminator (fragment): terminator and polyadenylation signal from the pea rbcS-E9 gene
   6361..6702    +  promoter       CaMV 35S promoter: strong constitutive promoter from cauliflower mosaic virus
   6724..7440    +  CDS            izt: IPT_AGRT7 - Also known as ipt, tmr. Experimental evidence at protein level: Swiss-Prot protein existence level 1. Transfers dimethylallyl groups to AMP as part of the biosynthesis of cytokinin phytohormones. From Agrobacterium tumefaciens (strain T37).
   8416..9291    -  CDS            REPA_BEYDV: Experimental evidence at protein level: Swiss-Prot protein existence level 1. Implicated in enhancement of V-sense gene expression. Acts a an inhibitor of C-sense gene transcription. From Bean yellow dwarf virus (BeYDV).
   9586..9642    +  CDS            MP_BEYDV (fragment): Protein inferred from homology: Swiss-Prot protein existence level 3. Involved in the viral transport within, and between cells. From Bean yellow dwarf virus (BeYDV).
   9665..9689    +  misc_feature   RB T-DNA repeat: right border repeat from nopaline C58 T-DNA
  10029..10430   +  CDS            Y4CG_SINFN (fragment): Protein inferred from homology: Swiss-Prot protein existence level 3. From Sinorhizobium fredii (strain NBRC 101917 / NGR234).
  10990..11619   +  CDS            pVS1 StaA: stability protein from the Pseudomonas plasmid pVS1 (Heeb et al., 2000)
  12048..13121   +  CDS            pVS1 RepA: replication protein from the Pseudomonas plasmid pVS1 (Heeb et al., 2000)
  13187..13381   +  rep_origin     pVS1 oriV: origin of replication for the Pseudomonas plasmid pVS1 (Heeb et al., 2000)
  13584..13623   +  CDS            rop (fragment): Rop protein, which maintains plasmids at low copy number; rop
  13725..13865   +  misc_feature   bom: basis of mobility region from pBR322
  13870..13942   -  rep_origin     RSF ori (fragment): Plasmids containing the RSF 1030 origin of replication can be propagated in E. coli cells that contain additional plasmids with compatible origins.
