[The description below was written by a language model from this plasmid's Addgene catalogue record and pLannotate feature annotations shown in this document.]
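Description:
pMKV059 is a plant expression binary vector of about 13.9 kb built on the pTRANS_201 backbone. It carries a bean yellow dwarf virus (BeYDV) geminiviral replicon inside a T-DNA for delivery by Agrobacterium. The backbone has a high-copy ColE1/pUC-type origin for propagation in E. coli. For maintenance in Agrobacterium it has the pVS1 replication module (oriV, RepA and the StaA stability protein). A pBR322 bom site is also present, and an aphA-3 gene confers kanamycin resistance for bacterial selection. No plant selectable marker is annotated in the feature table.

Nopaline-type left and right border repeats define the transferred region. Just inside each border, the table shows a short BeYDV movement-protein fragment. These two fragments probably mark duplicated viral intergenic sequences flanking the replicon, although the repeats themselves are not annotated. A BeYDV replication-protein reading frame (RepA) lies on the opposite strand near the right end. In replicons of this kind, the viral replication proteins release the flanked segment from the T-DNA and amplify it as a circular episome, which raises cargo copy number and expression.

The cargo comprises two cassettes. One is firefly luc+ followed by the pea rbcS-E9 terminator. The other is the Agrobacterium isopentenyl transferase gene (ipt), a cytokinin biosynthesis enzyme, placed directly downstream of a CaMV 35S promoter. The catalogue also lists an AtUbi10 promoter, which by position presumably drives luciferase but is not annotated. The associated work concerns plant gene editing through de novo induction of meristems. In that context IPT would act as a developmental regulator and luciferase as a reporter of delivery and expression.
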