Addgene plasmid #133314: pMKV059
Purpose: BeYDV viral replicon on T-DNA backbone expressing Firefly Luc+ and IPT
Depositing lab: Daniel Voytas. Depositing organization: University of Minnesota. Publication: Plant gene editing through de novo induction of meristems. Maher MF, Nasti RA, Vollbrecht M, Starker CG, Clark MD, Voytas DF. Nat Biotechnol. 2019 Dec 16. pii: 10.1038/s41587-019-0337-2. doi: 10.1038/s41587-019-0337-2. PubMed 31844292.
Backbone
  Vector backbone: pTRANS_201
  Vector type: Plant Expression
Growth in bacteria
  Bacterial resistance: Kanamycin, 50 μg/mL
  Growth temperature: 37°C
  Growth strain: DH5alpha
  Copy number: High Copy
Gene/Insert
  Gene/Insert name: Luc+, IPT
  Species: Agrobacterium, Firefly
  Promoter: AtUbi10, 35S
  Cloning method: Restriction Enzyme; 5′ cloning site AarI (destroyed during cloning); 3′ cloning site AarI (destroyed during cloning)
  Sequencing primers: 5′ taccctccgcgagatcatcc; 3′ aacgtcagaagccgactgc
Resource information
  A portion of this plasmid was derived from a plasmid made by: synthesized
Terms and licenses: Academic/Nonprofit Terms; Industry Terms: Not Available to Industry
How to cite: pMKV059 was a gift from Daniel Voytas (Addgene plasmid # 133314 ; http://n2t.net/addgene:133314 ; RRID:Addgene_133314)
